Addgene plasmid #54155: mEmerald-MAPTau-N-10
Purpose: Localization: Microtubules, Excitation: 487, Emission: 509
Depositing lab: Michael Davidson. Depositing organization: Florida State University, Tallahassee.
Backbone
  Vector backbone: mEmerald-N1
  Backbone size w/o insert (bp): 4750
  Vector type: Mammalian Expression
  Selectable markers: Neomycin (select with G418)
Growth in bacteria
  Bacterial resistance: Kanamycin, 50 μg/mL
  Growth temperature: 37°C
  Growth strain: DH5alpha
  Copy number: High Copy
Gene/Insert
  Gene/Insert name: MAPTau (alt name: NM_016841)
  Species: H. sapiens (human)
  Entrez Gene: MAPT (a.k.a. DDPAC, FTD1, FTDP-17, MAPTL, MSTD, MTBT1, MTBT2, PPND, PPP1R103, TAU, Tau-PHF6, tau-40)
  Promoter: CMV
  Tag / fusion protein: mEmerald (C terminal on backbone)
  Cloning method: Unknown
  Sequencing primers: 5′ CMV-F; 3′ SV40pA-R
Terms and licenses: Academic/Nonprofit Terms; Industry Terms
Depositor comments: . Excitation = 487; Emission = 509. Localization data: Microtubules
How to cite: mEmerald-MAPTau-N-10 was a gift from Michael Davidson (Addgene plasmid # 54155 ; http://n2t.net/addgene:54155 ; RRID:Addgene_54155)
