[The description below was written by a language model from this plasmid's Addgene catalogue record.]
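Description:
mEmerald-MAPTau-N-10 is a mammalian expression plasmid built on the mEmerald-N1 backbone (about 4.75 kb without the insert), an N1-style fluorescent protein fusion vector in which the gene of interest is placed upstream of the fluorescent protein coding sequence. It is maintained as a high-copy plasmid in E. coli under kanamycin selection. The same backbone carries a neomycin resistance marker, so transfected mammalian cells can be selected with G418 if stable expression is wanted. No feature table is provided with the record, so the origin of replication and the exact arrangement of the resistance cassette are not documented here. The use of an SV40 polyA sequencing primer suggests that an SV40 polyadenylation signal follows the fusion.

The payload is human MAPT, encoding the microtubule-associated protein tau, with the transcript reference given as an alternative name. It is expressed from the CMV promoter, a strong constitutive promoter in most mammalian cell lines. mEmerald, a bright green GFP derivative with recorded excitation at 487 nm and emission at 509 nm, is fused to the C-terminus of tau. The "N-10" in the name probably denotes the N1-type orientation and a linker of ten residues between the two proteins, but the record does not state this explicitly, nor does it give the cloning method.

Because tau binds along microtubules, the fusion serves as a green fluorescent marker of the microtubule cytoskeleton. The stated purpose is microtubule localization in fluorescence imaging, typically after transient transfection of cultured cells.
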