>Addgene plasmid #54155 | mEmerald-MAPTau-N-10 | depositor partial sequence | sequence record 84319 | insert sequence
CGTTCAGATCCGCTAGCGCTACCGGACTCAGATCTCGAGGCCACCATGGCTGAGCCCCGCCAGGAGTTCG
AAGTGATGGAAGATCACGCTGGGACGTACGGGTTGGGGGACAGGAAAGATCAGGGGGGCTACACCATGCA
CCAAGACCAAGAGGGTGACACGGACGCTGGCCTGAAAGCTGAAGAAGCAGGCATTGGAGACACCCCCAGC
CTGGAAGACGAAGCTGCTGGTCACGTGACCCAAGCTCGCATGGTCAGTAAAAGCAAAGACGGGACTGGAA
GCGATGACAAAAAAGCCAAGGGGGCTGATGGTAAAACGAAGATCGCCACACCGCGGGGAGCAGCCCCTCC
AGGCCAGAAGGGCCAGGCCAACGCCACCAGGATTCCAGCAAAAACCCCGCCCGCTCCAAAGACACCACCC
AGCTCTGGTGAACCTCCAAAATCAGGGGATCGCAGCGGCTACAGCAGCCCCGGCTCCCCAGGCACTCCCG
GCAGCCGCTCCCGCACCCCGTCCCTTCCAACCCCACCCACCCGGGAGCCCAAGAAGGTGGCAGTGGTCCG
TACTCCACCCAAGTCGCCGTCTTCCGCCAAGAGCCGCCTGCAGACAGCCCCCGTGCCCATGCCAGACCTG
AAGAATGTCAAGTCCAAGATCGGCTCCACTGAGAACCTGAAGCACCAGCCGGGAGGCGGGAAGGTGCAAA
TAGTCTACAAACCAGTTGACCTGAGCAAGGTGACCTCCAAGTGTGGCTCATTAGGCAACATCCATCATAA
ACCAGGAGGTGGCCAGGTGGAAGTAAAATCTGAGAAGCTTGACTTCAAGGACAGAGTCCAGTCGAAGATT
GGGTCCCTGGACAATATCACCCACGTCCCTGGCGGAGGAAATAAAAAGATTGAAACCCACAAGCTGACCT
TCCGCGAGAACGCCAAAGCCAAGACAGACCACGGGGCGGAGATCGTGTACAAGTCGCCAGTGGTGTCTGG
GGACACGTCTCCACGGCATCTCAGCAATGTCTCCTCCACCGGCAGCATCGACATGGTAGACTCGCCCCAG
CTCGCCACGCTAGCTGACGAGGTGTCTGCCTCCCTGGCCAAGCAGGGTTTGAGCTCCGGAGGGGATCCAC
CGGTCGCCACCATGGTGAGCAAGGGCGAGGAGCTGTTCACCGGGGTGGTGCCCATCCTGGTCGAGCTGGA
CGGCGACGTAAACGGCCACAAGTTCAGCGTGTCCGGCGAGGGCGAGGGCGATGCCACCTACGGCAAGCTG
ACCCTGAAGTTCATCTGCACCACCGGCAAGCTGCCCGTGCCCTGGCCCACCCTCGTGACCACCTTGACCT
ACGGCGTGCAGTGCTTCGCCCGCTACCCCGACCACATGAAGCAGCACGACTTCTTCAAGTCCGCCATGCC
CGAAGGCTACGTCCAGGAGCGCACCATCTTCTTCAAGGACGACGGCAACTACAAGACCCGCGCCGAGGTG
AAGTTCGAGGGCGACACCCTGGTGAACCGCATCGAGCTGAAGGGCATCGACTTCAAGGAGGACGGCAACA
TCCTGGGGCACAAGCTGGAGTACAACTACAACAGCCACAAGGTCTATATCACCGCCGACAAGCAGAAGAA
CGGCATCAAGGTGAACTTCAAGACCCGCCACAACATCGAGGACGGCAGCGTGCAGCTCGCCGACCACTAC
CAGCAGAACACCCCCATCGGCGACGGCCCCGTGCTGCTGCCCGACAACCACTACCTGAGCACCCAGTCCA
AGCTGAGCAAAGACCCCAACGAGAAGCGCGATCACATGGTCCTGCTGGAGTTCGTGACCGCCGCCGGGAT
CACTCTCGGCATGGACGAGCTGTACAAGTAAGCGGCCGCGACTCTAGATCATAATCAGCCATACCACATT
