>Addgene plasmid #54155 | mEmerald-MAPTau-N-10 | addgene partial sequence | sequence record 88960 | EGFP-N 5'-CGTCGCCGTCCAGCTCGACCAG-3'
GCTCCTCGCCCTTGCTCACCATGGTGGCGACCGGTGGATCCCCTCCGGAGCTCAAACCCTGCTTGGCCAG
GGAGGCAGACACCTCGTCAGCTAGCGTGGCGAGCTGGGGCGAGTCTACCATGTCGATGCTGCCGGTGGAG
GAGACATTGCTGAGATGCCGTGGAGACGTGTCCCCAGACACCACTGGCGACTTGTACACGATCTCCGCCC
CGTGGTCTGTCTTGGCTTTGGCGTTCTCGCGGAAGGTCAGCTTGTGGGTTTCAATCTTTTTATTTCCTCC
GCCAGGGACGTGGGTGATATTGTCCAGGGACCCAATCTTCGACTGGACTCTGTCCTTGAAGTCAAGCTTC
TCAGATTTTACTTCCACCTGGCCACCTCCTGGTTTATGATGGATGTTGCCTAATGAGCCACACTTGGAGG
TCACCTTGCTCAGGTCAACTGGTTTGTAGACTATTTGCACCTTCCCGCCTCCCGGCTGGTGCTTCAGGTT
CTCAGTGGAGCCGATCTTGGACTTGACATTCTTCAGGTCTGGCATGGGCACGGGGGCTGTCTGCAGGCGG
CTCTTGGCGGAAGACGGCGACTTGGGTGGAGTACGGACCACTGCCACCTTCTTGGGCTCCCGGGTGGGTG
GGGTTGGAAGGGACGGGGTGCGGGAGCGGCTGCCGGGAGTGCCTGGGGAGCCGGGGCTGCTGTAGCCGCT
GCGATCCCCTGATTTTGGAGGTTCACCAGAGCTGGGTGGTGTCTTTGGAGCGGGCGGGGTTTTTGCTGGA
ATCCTGGTGGCGTTGGCCTGGCCCTTCTGGCCTGGA
